Addgene plasmid #67563: pRSET-spa-GCaMP6f
Purpose: bacterial expression of a photoactivatable fluorescent calcium reporter
Depositing lab: Ehud Isacoff. Depositing organization: University of California, Berkeley. Publication: Photoactivatable genetically encoded calcium indicators for targeted neuronal imaging. Berlin S, Carroll EC, Newman ZL, Okada HO, Quinn CM, Kallman B, Rockwell NC, Martin SS, Lagarias JC, Isacoff EY. Nat Methods. 2015 Jul 13. doi: 10.1038/nmeth.3480. PubMed 26167640.
Backbone
  Vector backbone: pRSET-B
  Backbone manufacturer: invitrogen
  Backbone size w/o insert (bp): 2897
  Total vector size (bp): 4250
  Modifications to backbone: introduction of BgLII mutation before start codon
  Vector type: Bacterial Expression
Growth in bacteria
  Bacterial resistance: Ampicillin, 100 μg/mL
  Growth temperature: 37°C
  Growth strain: DH5alpha
  Copy number: High Copy
Gene/Insert
  Gene/Insert name: spa-GCaMP6f (alt name: superfolder photoactivatable GCaMP6f)
  Species: Synthetic
  Insert size (bp): 1353
  Mutation: K65T, I83V, G87S, Y92D, V115H, K118V, S187R, Y196N, L221F, T222S, I250V, F256S, N262T
  Tag / fusion protein: HIS-tag (N terminal on insert)
Resource information
  A portion of this plasmid was derived from a plasmid made by: derived from Addgene clone #40755, published by Chen TW et al. article: ultrasensitive fluorescent proteins for imaging neuronal activity doi: 10.1038/nature12354
Terms and licenses: Academic/Nonprofit Terms; Industry Terms: Not Available to Industry
How to cite: pRSET-spa-GCaMP6f was a gift from Ehud Isacoff (Addgene plasmid # 67563 ; http://n2t.net/addgene:67563 ; RRID:Addgene_67563)
