[The description below was written by a language model from this plasmid's Addgene catalogue record.]
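Description:
pRSET-spa-GCaMP6f is a bacterial expression plasmid built on the commercial pRSET-B backbone, with a total size of about 4.25 kb. It is maintained as a high-copy plasmid in E. coli under ampicillin selection. The record does not list the promoter or origin explicitly. pRSET-series vectors generally use a T7 promoter for expression in strains that supply T7 RNA polymerase, and a pUC-type origin that is consistent with the stated high copy number. The only backbone modification noted is a mutation introducing a BglII site just upstream of the start codon.

The insert is a synthetic coding sequence of roughly 1.35 kb for spa-GCaMP6f, a "superfolder photoactivatable" version of the genetically encoded calcium indicator GCaMP6f, derived in part from an earlier GCaMP6f plasmid. GCaMP sensors join a circularly permuted GFP to calmodulin and a calmodulin-binding peptide, so that calcium binding increases fluorescence. This variant carries thirteen listed substitutions: K65T, I83V, G87S, Y92D, V115H, K118V, S187R, Y196N, L221F, T222S, I250V, F256S and N262T. Going by the construct's name, these confer photoactivatable behaviour and superfolder-type folding, although the record does not say which change does what. A photoactivatable indicator stays dim until it is switched on by light, so calcium signals can then be read from a chosen subset of cells or structures.

An N-terminal His tag allows metal-affinity purification of the protein. This fits the stated purpose of bacterial expression of the photoactivatable calcium reporter, most plausibly to produce recombinant protein for in vitro characterisation, though the record does not state that use.
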