>Addgene plasmid #67563 | pRSET-spa-GCaMP6f | depositor partial sequence | sequence record 116314 | insert
ATATTTTGTTTACTTTAAGAAGGAGATAGATCTATGGGTTCTCATCATCATCATCATCATGGTATGGCTA
GCATGACTGGTGGACAGCAAATGGGTCGGGATCTGTACGACGATGACGATAAGGATCTCGCCACCATGGT
CGACTCATCACGTCGTAAGTGGAATAAGACAGGTCACGCAGTCAGAGCTATAGGTCGGCTGAGCTCACTC
GAGAACGTCTATATCACCGCCGACAAGCAGAAGAACGGCATCAAGGCGAACTTCAAGATCCGCCACAACG
TGGAGGACGGCAGCGTGCAGCTCGCCGACCACTACCAGCAGAACACCCCCATCGGCGACGGCCCCGTGCT
GCTGCCCGACAACCACTACCTGAGCCATCAGTCCGTGCTTTCGAAAGACCCCAACGAGAAGCGCGATCAC
ATGGTCCTGCTGGAGTTCGTGACCGCCGCCGGGATCACTCTCGGCATGGACGAGCTGTACAAGGGCGGTA
CCGGAGGGAGCATGGTGAGCAAGGGCGAGGAGCTGTTCACCGGGGTGGTGCCCATCCTGGTCGAGCTGGA
CGGCGACGTAAACGGCCACAAGTTCAGCGTGAGGGGCGAGGGTGAGGGCGATGCCACCAACGGCAAGCTG
ACCCTGAAGTTCATCTGCACCACCGGCAAGCTGCCCGTGCCCTGGCCCACCCTCGTGACCACCTTCAGCT
ACGGCGTGCAGTGCTTCAGCCGCTACCCCGACCACATGAAGCAGCACGACTTCTTCAAGTCCGCCATGCC
CGAAGGCTACGTCCAGGAGCGCACCATCTCCTTCAAGGACGACGGCACCTACAAGACCCGCGCCGAGGTG
AAGTTCGAGGGCGACACCCTGGTGAACCGCATCGAGCTGAAGGGCATCGACTTCAAGGAGGACGGCAACA
TCCTGGGGCACAAGCTGGAGTACAACCTGCCGGACCAACTGACTGAAGAGCAGATCGCAGAATTTAAAGA
GGAATTCTCCCTATTTGACAAGGACGGGGATGGGACAATAACAACCAAGGAGCTGGGGACGGTGATGCGG
TCTCTGGGGCAGAACCCCACAGAAGCAGAGCTGCAGGACATGATCAATGAAGTAGATGCCGACGGTGACG
GCACAATCGACTTCCCTGAGTTCCTGACAATGATGGCAAGAAAAATGAAATACAGGGACACGGAAGAAGA
AATTAGAGAAGCGTTCGGTGTGTTTGATAAGGATGGCAATGGCTACATCAGTGCAGCAGAGCTTCGCCAC
GTGATGACAAACCTTGGAGAGAAGTTAACAGATGAAGAGGTTGATGAAATGATCAGGGAAGCAGACATCG
ATGGGGATGGTCAGGTAAACTACGAAGAGTTTGTACAAATGATGACAGCGAAGTGAAAGCTTGATCCGGC
TGCTAACAAAGCCCGANN
