>Addgene plasmid #67563 | pRSET-spa-GCaMP6f | addgene partial sequence | sequence record 120121 | T7 5'-TAATACGACTCACTATAGGG-3'
CTTTAAGAAGGAGATAGATCTATGGGTTCTCATCATCATCATCATCATGGTATGGCTAGCATGACTGGTG
GACAGCAAATGGGTCGGGATCTGTACGACGATGACGATAAGGATCTCGCCACCATGGTCGACTCATCACG
TCGTAAGTGGAATAAGACAGGTCACGCAGTCAGAGCTATAGGTCGGCTGAGCTCACTCGAGAACGTCTAT
ATCACCGCCGACAAGCAGAAGAACGGCATCAAGGCGAACTTCAAGATCCGCCACAACGTGGAGGACGGCA
GCGTGCAGCTCGCCGACCACTACCAGCAGAACACCCCCATCGGCGACGGCCCCGTGCTGCTGCCCGACAA
CCACTACCTGAGCCATCAGTCCGTGCTTTCGAAAGACCCCAACGAGAAGCGCGATCACATGGTCCTGCTG
GAGTTCGTGACCGCCGCCGGGATCACTCTCGGCATGGACGAGCTGTACAAGGGCGGTACCGGAGGGAGCA
TGGTGAGCAAGGGCGAGGAGCTGTTCACCGGGGTGGTGCCCATCCTGGTCGAGCTGGACGGCGACGTAAA
CGGCCACAAGTTCAGCGTGAGGGGCGAGGGTGAGGGCGATGCCACCAACGGCAAGCTGACCCTGAAGTTC
ATCTGCACCACCGGCAAGCTGCCCGTGCCCTGGCCCACCCTCGTGACCACCTTCAGCTACGGCGTGCAGT
GCTTCAGCCGCTACCCCGACCACATGAAGCAGCACGACTTCTTCAAGTCCGCCATGCCCGAAGGCTACGT
CCAGGAGCGCACCATCTCCTTCAAGGACGACGGCACCTACAAGACCCGCGCCGAGG
