>Addgene plasmid #67563 | pRSET-spa-GCaMP6f | addgene partial sequence | sequence record 120124 | T7term 5'-GCTAGTTATTGCTCAGCGG-3'
AGCAGCCGGATCAAGCTTTCACTTCGCTGTCATCATTTGTACAAACTCTTCGTAGTTTACCTGACCATCC
CCATCGATGTCTGCTTCCCTGATCATTTCATCAACCTCTTCATCTGTTAACTTCTCTCCAAGGTTTGTCA
TCACGTGGCGAAGCTCTGCTGCACTGATGTAGCCATTGCCATCCTTATCAAACACACCGAACGCTTCTCT
AATTTCTTCTTCCGTGTCCCTGTATTTCATTTTTCTTGCCATCATTGTCAGGAACTCAGGGAAGTCGATT
GTGCCGTCACCGTCGGCATCTACTTCATTGATCATGTCCTGCAGCTCTGCTTCTGTGGGGTTCTGCCCCA
GAGACCGCATCACCGTCCCCAGCTCCTTGGTTGTTATTGTCCCATCCCCGTCCTTGTCAAATAGGGAGAA
TTCCTCTTTAAATTCTGCGATCTGCTCTTCAGTCAGTTGGTCCGGCAGGTTGTACTCCAGCTTGTGCCCC
AGGATGTTGCCGTCCTCCTTGAAGTCGATGCCCTTCAGCTCGATGCGGTTCACCAGGGTGTCGCCCTCGA
ACTTCACCTCGGCGCGGGTCTTGTAGGTGCCGTCGTCCTTGAAGGAGATGGTGCGCTCCTGGACGTAGCC
TTCGGGCATGGCGGACTTGAAGAAGTCGTGCTGCTTCATGTGGTCGGGGTAGCGGCTGAAGCACTGCACG
CCGTAGCTGAAGGTGGTCACGAGGGTGGGCCAGGGCACGGG
